Addgene plasmid #10675: pMKO.1 puro GFP shRNA
Purpose: Negative control vector for pMKO.1 puro (Addgene plasmid #8452); Contains shRNA against GFP.
Depositing lab: William Hahn. Depositing organization: Dana-Farber Cancer Institute. Publication: The telomerase reverse transcriptase regulates chromatin state and DNA damage responses. Masutomi K, Possemato R, Wong JM, Currier JL, Tothova Z, Manola JB, Ganesan S, Lansdorp PM, Collins K, Hahn WC. Proc Natl Acad Sci U S A. 2005 Jun 7. 102(23):8222-7. 10.1073/pnas.0503095102 PubMed 15928077.
Backbone
  Vector backbone: pMKO.1
  Backbone size w/o insert (bp): 6700
  Vector type: Mammalian Expression, Retroviral, RNAi
  Selectable markers: Puromycin
Growth in bacteria
  Bacterial resistance: Ampicillin, 100 μg/mL
  Growth temperature: 37°C
  Growth strain: DH5alpha
  Copy number: High Copy
Gene/Insert
  Gene/Insert name: GFP shRNA (alt name: GFP)
  Species: jellyfish
  Insert size (bp): 58
  Cloning method: Restriction Enzyme; 5′ cloning site AgeI (destroyed during cloning); 3′ cloning site EcoRI (not destroyed)
  Sequencing primers: 5′ pLXSN 5'
Terms and licenses: Academic/Nonprofit Terms; Industry Terms: Not Available to Industry
Depositor comments: shRNA oligo sequence: 5'-GCTACGTCCAGGAGCGCACCCTCGAGGGTGCGCTCCTGGACGTAGCC
How to cite: pMKO.1 puro GFP shRNA was a gift from William Hahn (Addgene plasmid # 10675 ; http://n2t.net/addgene:10675 ; RRID:Addgene_10675)
