[The description below was written by a language model from this plasmid's Addgene catalogue record and pLannotate feature annotations shown in this document.]
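Description:
pMKO.1 puro GFP shRNA is a Moloney-type gammaretroviral RNAi vector built on the pMKO.1 puro backbone (about 6.7 kb in total) and serves as the negative control for that shRNA system. In bacteria it is maintained as a high-copy plasmid through a ColE1/pUC-type origin and selected with ampicillin via the β-lactamase gene. The annotation also picks up small fragments of rop, bom, RSF and M13 origin sequences and an additional SV40 promoter segment in the backbone, which appear to be vestigial remnants of earlier cloning.

The viral transcript is driven by a hybrid 5′ end in which the CMV enhancer and promoter sit upstream of a truncated 5′ LTR, allowing strong genomic RNA production in transfected packaging cells. This is followed by a Ψ packaging signal and a truncated gag region lacking its start codon, which together support encapsidation. The payload lies between these elements and a 3′ LTR that is annotated as ΔU3 (self-inactivating). It consists of a human U6 RNA polymerase III promoter driving a 58 bp hairpin insert, followed by an SV40 early promoter expressing puromycin N-acetyltransferase for selecting transduced mammalian cells. The hairpin was cloned between AgeI (destroyed) and EcoRI sites. In the feature table it appears as two short, opposite-strand matches to an mVenus fragment, which are the sense and antisense arms of the stem targeting jellyfish GFP.

Because GFP is absent from ordinary mammalian cells, the construct provides a non-targeting control for infection, puromycin selection and shRNA expression in knockdown experiments using pMKO.1 puro.
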