Features (pLannotate 1.2.2; 23 found; start..end, strand, type, name):
      1..204     +  promoter       CMV promoter: human cytomegalovirus (CMV) immediate early promoter
    205..380     +  LTR            5' LTR (truncated): truncated long terminal repeat from Moloney murine sarcoma virus
    502..776     +  misc_feature   MESV Ψ (fragment): packaging signal of murine embryonic stem cell virus
    843..1259    +  CDS            gag (truncated): truncated Moloney murine leukemia virus (MMLV) gag gene lacking the start codon
   1295..1535    +  promoter       U6 promoter: RNA polymerase III promoter for human U6 snRNA
   1544..1564    +  CDS            VN155(I152L) (fragment): improved N-terminal fragment of mVenus for use in bimolecular fluorescence complementation (BiFC) (Kodama and Hu, 2010)
   1571..1593    -  CDS            VN155(I152L) (fragment): improved N-terminal fragment of mVenus for use in bimolecular fluorescence complementation (BiFC) (Kodama and Hu, 2010)
   1644..1715    +  promoter       SV40 promoter (fragment): SV40 enhancer and early promoter
   1742..1952    +  promoter       SV40 promoter: SV40 early promoter
   1970..2569    +  CDS            PuroR: puromycin N-acetyltransferase; pac from Streptomyces alboniger; confers resistance to puromycin
   2623..2723    +  CDS            env (fragment): murine leukemia virus gPr80 envelope polyprotein precursor; env; proteolytically cleaved into gp70SU and p15TM subunits
   2765..3190    +  LTR            3' LTR (ΔU3): self-inactivating 3' long terminal repeat (LTR) from Moloney murine leukemia virus
   3259..3299    +  CDS            rop (fragment): Rop protein, which maintains plasmids at low copy number; rop
   3401..3439    +  misc_feature   bom (fragment): basis of mobility region from pBR322
   3456..3785    +  promoter       SV40 promoter: SV40 enhancer and early promoter
   3791..3892    +  misc_feature   bom (fragment): basis of mobility region from pBR322
   3897..4021    -  rep_origin     RSF ori (fragment): Plasmids containing the RSF 1030 origin of replication can be propagated in E. coli cells that contain additional plasmids with compatible origins.
   4198..4786    -  rep_origin     ori: high-copy-number ColE1/pMB1/pBR322/pUC origin of replication
   4957..5817    -  CDS            AmpR: β-lactamase; bla; confers resistance to ampicillin, carbenicillin, and related antibiotics
   5818..5922    -  promoter       AmpR promoter: bla
   5948..6044    -  rep_origin     M13 ori (fragment): M13 bacteriophage origin of replication; arrow indicates direction of (+) strand synthesis
   6045..6132    -  promoter       AmpR promoter (fragment): bla
   6318..6697    +  enhancer       CMV enhancer: human cytomegalovirus immediate early enhancer
>Addgene plasmid #10675 | pMKO.1 puro GFP shRNA | addgene full sequence | sequence record 166323 | Addgene NGS Result
GTGATGCGGTTTTGGCAGTACATCAATGGGCGTGGATAGCGGTTTGACTCACGGGGATTTCCAAGTCTCC
ACCCCATTGACGTCAATGGGAGTTTGTTTTGGCACCAAAATCAACGGGACTTTCCAAAATGTCGTAACAA
CTCCGCCCCATTGACGCAAATGGGCGGTAGGCGTGTACGGTGGGAGGTCTATATAAGCAGAGCTCAATAA
AAGAGCCCACAACCCCTCACTCGGCGCGCCAGTCTTCCGATAGACTGCGTCGCCCGGGTACCCGTATTCC
CAATAAAGCCTCTTGCTGTTTGCATCCGAATCGTGGTCTCGCTGTTCCTTGGGAGGGTCTCCTCTGAGTG
ATTGACTACCCACGACGGGGGTCTTTCATTTGGGGGCTCGTCCGGGATTTGGAGACCCCTGCCCAGGGAC
CACCGACCCACCACCGGGAGGTAAGCTGGCCAGCAACTTATCTGTGTCTGTCCGATTGTCTAGTGTCTAT
GTTTGATGTTATGCGCCTGCGTCTGTACTAGTTAGCTAACTAGCTCTGTATCTGGCGGACCCGTGGTGGA
ACTGACGAGTTCTGAACACCCGGCCGCAACCCTGGGAGACGTCCCAGGGACTTTGGGGGCCGTTTTTGTG
GCCCGACCTGAGGAAGGGAGTCGATGTGGAATCCGACCCCGTCAGGATATGTGGTTCTGGTAGGAGACGA
GAACCTAAAACAGTTCCCGCCTCCGTCTGAATTTTTGCTTTCGGTTTGGAACCGAAGCCGCGCGTCTTGT
CTGCTGCAGCGCTGCAGCATCGTTCTGTGTTGTCTCTGTCTGACTGTGTTTCTGTATTTGTCTGAAAATT
AGGGCCAGACTGTTACCACTCCCTTAAGTTTGACCTTAGGTCACTGGAAAGATGTCGAGCGGATCGCTCA
CAACCAGTCGGTAGATGTCAAGAAGAGACGTTGGGTTACCTTCTGCTCTGCAGAATGGCCAACCTTTAAC
GTCGGATGGCCGCGAGACGGCACCTTTAACCGAGACCTCATCACCCAGGTTAAGATCAAGGTCTTTTCAC
CTGGCCCGCATGGACACCCAGACCAGGTCCCCTACATCGTGACCTGGGAAGCCTTGGCTTTTGACCCCCC
TCCCTGGGTCAAGCCCTTTGTACACCCTAAGCCTCCGCCTCCTCTTCCTCCATCCGCCCCGTCTCTCCCC
CTTGAACCTCCTCGTTCGACCCCGCCTCGATCCTCCCTTTATCCAGCCCTCACTCCTTCTCTAGGCGCCG
GAATTGAAGATCTGTCGACAAGGTCGGGCAGGAAGAGGGCCTATTTCCCATGATTCCTTCATATTTGCAT
ATACGATACAAGGCTGTTAGAGAGATAATTAGAATTAATTTGACTGTAAACACAAAGATATTAGTACAAA
ATACGTGACGTAGAAAGTAATAATTTCTTGGGTAGTTTGCAGTTTTAAAATTATGTTTTAAAATGGACTA
TCATATGCTTACCGTAACTTGAAAGTATTTCGATTTCTTGGCTTTATATATCTTGTGGAAAGGACGAAAC
ACCGGCTACGTCCAGGAGCGCACCCTCGAGGGTGCGCTCCTGGACGTAGCCTTTTTGAATTCGCCAGCAC
AGTGGTCGACCCTGTGGAATGTGTGTCAGTTAGGGTGTGGAAAGTCCCCAGGCTTCCCAGCAGGCAGAAG
TATGCAAAGCATGCATCTCAATTAGTCAGCAACCAGGTGTGGAAAGTCCCCAGGCTCCCCAGCAGGCAGA
AGTATGCAAAGCATGCATCTCAATTAGTCAGCAACCATAGTCCCGCCCCTAACTCCGCCCATCCCGCCCC
TAACTCCGCCCAGTTCCGCCCATTCTCCGCCCCATGGCTGACTAATTTTTTTTATTTATGCAGAGGCCGA
GGCCGCCTCGGCCTCTGAGCTATTCCAGAAGTAGTGAGGAGGCTTTTTTGGAGGCCTAGGCTTTTGCAAA
AAGCTTACCATGACCGAGTACAAGCCCACGGTGCGCCTCGCCACCCGCGACGACGTCCCCAGGGCCGTAC
GCACCCTCGCCGCCGCGTTCGCCGACTACCCCGCCACGCGCCACACCGTCGATCCGGACCGCCACATCGA
GCGGGTCACCGAGCTGCAAGAACTCTTCCTCACGCGCGTCGGGCTCGACATCGGCAAGGTGTGGGTCGCG
GACGACGGCGCCGCGGTGGCGGTCTGGACCACGCCGGAGAGCGTCGAAGCGGGGGCGGTGTTCGCCGAGA
TCGGCCCGCGCATGGCCGAGTTGAGCGGTTCCCGGCTGGCCGCGCAGCAACAGATGGAAGGCCTCCTGGC
GCCGCACCGGCCCAAGGAGCCCGCGTGGTTCCTGGCCACCGTCGGCGTCTCGCCCGACCACCAGGGCAAG
GGTCTGGGCAGCGCCGTCGTGCTCCCCGGAGTGGAGGCGGCCGAGCGCGCCGGGGTGCCCGCCTTCCTGG
AGACCTCCGCGCCCCGCAACCTCCCCTTCTACGAGCGGCTCGGCTTCACCGTCACCGCCGACGTCGAGGT
GCCCGAAGGACCGCGCACCTGGTGCATGACCCGCAAGCCCGGTGCCTGACGCCCGCCCCACGACCCGCAG
CGCCCGACCGAAAGGAGCGCACGACCCCATGCATCGATTAGTCCAATTTGTTAAAGACAGGATATCAGTG
GTCCAGGCTCTAGTTTTGACTCAACAATATCACCAGCTGAAGCCTATAGAGTACGAGCCATAGATAAAAT
AAAAGATTTTATTTAGTCTCCAGAAAAAGGGGGGAATGAAAGACCCCACCTGTAGGTTTGGCAAGCTAGC
TTAAGTAACGCCATTTTGCAAGGCATGGAAAAATACATAACTGAGAATAGAGAAGTTCAGATCAAGGTCA
GGAACAGATGGAACAGGGTCGACCCTAGAGAACCATCAGATGTTTCCAGGGTGCCCCAAGGACCTGAAAT
GACCCTGTGCCTTATTTGAACTAACCAATCAGTTCGCTTCTCGCTTCTGTTCGCGCGCTTCTGCTCCCCG
AGCTCAATAAAAGAGCCCACAACCCCTCACTCGGGGCGCCAGTCCTCCGATTGACTGAGTCGCCCGGGTA
CCCGTGTATCCAATAAACCCTCTTGCAGTTGCATCCGACTTGTGGTCTCGCTGTTCCTTGGGAGGGTCTC
CTCTGAGTGATTGACTACCCGTCAGCGGGGGTCTTTCATTTGGGGGCTCGTCCGGGATCGGGAGACCCCT
GCCCAGGGACCACCGACCCACCACCGGGAGGTAAGCTGGCTGCCTCGCGCGTTTCGGTGATGACGGTGAA
AACCTCTGACACATGCAGCTCCCGGAGACGGTCACAGCTTGTCTGTAAGCGGATGCCGGGAGCAGACAAG
CCCGTCAGGGCGCGTCAGCGGGTGTTGGCGGGTGTCGGGGCGCAGCCATGACCCAGTCACGTAGCGATAG
CGGAGTGTAGATCCGGCTGTGGAATGTGTGTCAGTTAGGGTGTGGAAAGTCCCCAGGCTCCCCAGCAGGC
AGAAGTATGCAAAGCATGCATCTCAATTAGTCAGCAACCAGGTGTGGAAAGTCCCCAGGCTCCCCAGCAG
GCAGAAGTATGCAAAGCATGCATCTCAATTAGTCAGCAACCATAGTCCCGCCCCTAACTCCGCCCATCCC
GCCCCTAACTCCGCCCAGTTCCGCCCATTCTCCGCCCCATGGCTGACTAATTTTTTTTATTTATGCAGAG
GCCGAGGCCGCCTCGGCCTCTGAGCTATTCCAGAAGTAGTGAGGAGGCTTTTTTGGAGGCCTAGGCTTTT
GCAAAAAGCTTACTGGCTTAACTATGCGGCATCAGAGCAGATTGTACTGAGAGTGCACCATATGCGGTGT
GAAATACCGCACAGATGCGTAAGGAGAAAATACCGCATCAGGCGCTCTTCCGCTTCCTCGCTCACTGACT
CGCTGCGCTCGGTCGTTCGGCTGCGGCGAGCGGTATCAGCTCACTCAAAGGCGGTAATACGGTTATCCAC
AGAATCAGGGGATAACGCAGGAAAGAACATGGCTTCCTCGCTCACTGACTCGCTGCGCTCGGTCGTTCGG
CTGCGGCGAGCGGTATCAGCTCACTCAAAGGCGGTAATACGGTTATCCACAGAATCAGGGGATAACGCAG
GAAAGAACATGTGAGCAAAAGGCCAGCAAAAGGCCAGGAACCGTAAAAAGGCCGCGTTGCTGGCGTTTTT
CCATAGGCTCCGCCCCCCTGACGAGCATCACAAAAATCGACGCTCAAGTCAGAGGTGGCGAAACCCGACA
GGACTATAAAGATACCAGGCGTTTCCCCCTGGAAGCTCCCTCGTGCGCTCTCCTGTTCCGACCCTGCCGC
TTACCGGATACCTGTCCGCCTTTCTCCCTTCGGGAAGCGTGGCGCTTTCTCATAGCTCACGCTGTAGGTA
TCTCAGTTCGGTGTAGGTCGTTCGCTCCAAGCTGGGCTGTGTGCACGAACCCCCCGTTCAGCCCGACCGC
TGCGCCTTATCCGGTAACTATCGTCTTGAGTCCAACCCGGTAAGACACGACTTATCGCCACTGGCAGCAG
CCACTGGTAACAGGATTAGCAGAGCGAGGTATGTAGGCGGTGCTACAGAGTTCTTGAAGTGGTGGCCTAA
CTACGGCTACACTAGAAGAACAGTATTTGGTATCTGCGCTCTGCTGAAGCCAGTTACCTTCGGAAAAAGA
GTTGGTAGCTCTTGATCCGGCAAACAAACCACCGCTGGTAGCGGTGGTTTTTTTGTTTGCAAGCAGCAGA
TTACGCGCAGAAAAAAAGGATCTCAAGAAGATCCTTTGATCTTTTCTACGGGGTCTGACGCTCAGTGGAA
CGAAAACTCACGTTAAGGGATTTTGGTCATGAGATTATCAAAAAGGATCTTCACCTAGATCCTTTTAAAT
TAAAAATGAAGTTTTAAATCAATCTAAAGTATATATGAGTAAACTTGGTCTGACAGTTACCAATGCTTAA
TCAGTGAGGCACCTATCTCAGCGATCTGTCTATTTCGTTCATCCATAGTTGCCTGACTCCCCGTCGTGTA
GATAACTACGATACGGGAGGGCTTACCATCTGGCCCCAGTGCTGCAATGATACCGCGAGACCCACGCTCA
CCGGCTCCAGATTTATCAGCAATAAACCAGCCAGCCGGAAGGGCCGAGCGCAGAAGTGGTCCTGCAACTT
TATCCGCCTCCATCCAGTCTATTAATTGTTGCCGGGAAGCTAGAGTAAGTAGTTCGCCAGTTAATAGTTT
GCGCAACGTTGTTGCCATTGCTACAGGCATCGTGGTGTCACGCTCGTCGTTTGGTATGGCTTCATTCAGC
TCCGGTTCCCAACGATCAAGGCGAGTTACATGATCCCCCATGTTGTGCAAAAAAGCGGTTAGCTCCTTCG
GTCCTCCGATCGTTGTCAGAAGTAAGTTGGCCGCAGTGTTATCACTCATGGTTATGGCAGCACTGCATAA
TTCTCTTACTGTCATGCCATCCGTAAGATGCTTTTCTGTGACTGGTGAGTACTCAACCAAGTCATTCTGA
GAATAGTGTATGCGGCGACCGAGTTGCTCTTGCCCGGCGTCAATACGGGATAATACCGCGCCACATAGCA
GAACTTTAAAAGTGCTCATCATTGGAAAACGTTCTTCGGGGCGAAAACTCTCAAGGATCTTACCGCTGTT
GAGATCCAGTTCGATGTAACCCACTCGTGCACCCAACTGATCTTCAGCATCTTTTACTTTCACCAGCGTT
TCTGGGTGAGCAAAAACAGGAAGGCAAAATGCCGCAAAAAAGGGAATAAGGGCGACACGGAAATGTTGAA
TACTCATACTCTTCCTTTTTCAATATTATTGAAGCATTTATCAGGGTTATTGTCTCATGAGCGGATACAT
ATTTGAATGTATTTAGAAAAATAAACAAATAGGGGTTCCGCGCACATTTCCCCGAAAAGTGCCACCTAAA
TTGTAAGCGTTAATATTTTGTTAAAATTCGCGTTAAATTTTTGTTAAATCAGCTCATTTTTTAACCAATA
GGCCGAAATCGGCAAAATCCCTTAATTATTGAAGCATTTATCAGGGTTATTGTCTCATGAGCGGATACAT
ATTTGAATGTATTTAGAAAAATAAACAAATAGGGGTTCCGCGCACATTTCCCCGAAAAGTGCCACCTGAC
GTCTAAGAAACCATTATTATCATGACATTAACCTATAAAAATAGGCGTATCACGAGGCCCTTTCGTCTTC
AAGAATTAGCTTGGCCATTGCATACGTTGTATCCATATCATAATATGTACATTTATATTGGCTCATGTCC
AACATTACCGCCATGTTGACATTGATTATTGACTAGTTATTAATAGTAATCAATTACGGGGTCATTAGTT
CATAGCCCATATATGGAGTTCCGCGTTACATAACTTACGGTAAATGGCCCGCCTGGCTGACCGCCCAACG
ACCCCCGCCCATTGACGTCAATAATGACGTATGTTCCCATAGTAACGCCAATAGGGACTTTCCATTGACG
TCAATGGGTGGAGTATTTACGGTAAACTGCCCACTTGGCAGTACATCAAGTGTATCATATGCCAAGTACG
CCCCCTATTGACGTCAATGACGGTAAATGGCCCGCCTGGCATTATGCCCAGTACATGACCTTATGGGACT
TTCCTACTTGGCAGTACATCTACGTATTAGTCATCGCTATTACCATG
