>Addgene plasmid #10675 | pMKO.1 puro GFP shRNA | addgene partial sequence | sequence record 17571 | 10675 with hU6-F
GGCTGTTAGAGAGATAATTAGAATTAATTTGACTGTAAACACAAAGATATTAGTACAAAATACGTGACGT
AGAAAGTAATAATTTCTTGGGTAGTTTGCAGTTTTAAAATTATGTTTTAAAATGGACTATCATATGCTTA
CCGTAACTTGAAAGTATTTCGATTTCTTGGCTTTATATATCTTGTGGAAAGGACGAAACACCGGCTACGT
CCAGGAGCGCACCCTCGAGGGTGCGCTCCTGGACGTAGCCTTTTTGAATTCGCCAGCACAGTGGTCGACC
CTGTGGAATGTGTGTCAGTTAGGGTGTGGAAAGTCCCCAGGCTTCCCAGCAGGCAGAAGTATGCAAAGCA
TGCATCTCAATTAGTCAGCAACCAGGTGTGGAAAGTCCCCAGGCTCCCCAGCAGGCAGAAGTATGCAAAG
CATGCATCTCAATTAGTCAGCAACCATAGTCCCGCCCCTAACTCCGCCCATCCCGCCCCTAACTCCGCCC
AGTTCCGCCCATTCTCCGCCCCATGGCTGACTAATTTTTTTTATTTATGCAGAGGCCGAGGCCGCCTCGG
CCTCTGAGCTATTCCAGAAGTAGTGAGGAGGCTTTTTTGGAGGCCTAGGCTTTTGCAAAAAGCTTACCAT
GACCGAGTACAAGCCCACGGTGCGCCTCGCCACCCGCGACGACGTCCCCAGGGCCGTACGCACCCTCGCC
GCCGCGTTCGCCGACTACCCCGCCACGCGCCACACCGTCGATCCGGACCGCCACATCGAGCGGGTCACCG
AGCTGCAAGAACTCTTCCTCACGCGCGTCGGG
